Addgene plasmid #91066: pMOD_B2203
Purpose: Module B, Promoter: CmYLCV, Gene: SapI ccdb cassette for cloning multiple gRNA spacers with Csy4 spacers (only works with pMOD_C2200), Terminator: none - to be fused to gRNA array in MODULE C
Depositing lab: Daniel Voytas. Depositing organization: University of Minnesota. Publication: A multi-purpose toolkit to enable advanced genome engineering in plants. Cermak T, Curtin SJ, Gil-Humanes J, Cegan R, Kono TJY, Konecna E, Belanto JJ, Starker CG, Mathre JW, Greenstein RL, Voytas DF. Plant Cell. 2017 May 18. pii: tpc.00922.2016. doi: 10.1105/tpc.16.00922. PubMed 28522548.
Backbone
  Vector backbone: pMOD_B2000
  Vector type: CRISPR
Growth in bacteria
  Bacterial resistance: Ampicillin, 100 μg/mL
  Growth temperature: 37°C
  Growth strain: ccdB Survival
  Copy number: High Copy
Gene/Insert
  Gene/Insert name: SapI ccdb cassette for cloning multiple gRNA spacers with Csy4 spacers
  Species: Synthetic
  Promoter: CmYLCV
  Cloning method: Gibson Cloning
  Sequencing primers: 5′ unknown
Terms and licenses: Academic/Nonprofit Terms; Industry Terms: Not Available to Industry
Depositor comments: Module B, Promoter: CmYLCV, Gene: SapI ccdb cassette for cloning multiple gRNA spacers with Csy4 spacers - combinable with another array of multiple gRNA spacers in MODULE C, Terminator: none (will be fused to gRNA array in MODULE C)
How to cite: pMOD_B2203 was a gift from Daniel Voytas (Addgene plasmid # 91066 ; http://n2t.net/addgene:91066 ; RRID:Addgene_91066)
