[The description below was written by a language model from this plasmid's Addgene catalogue record and pLannotate feature annotations shown in this document.]
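Description:
pMOD_B2203 is a 3.2 kb "Module B" plasmid from a modular plant genome-engineering toolkit, built on the pMOD_B2000 backbone and classed as a CRISPR vector. It replicates in E. coli from a high-copy ColE1/pUC-type origin and carries a β-lactamase gene with its own promoter for ampicillin selection. Because it contains an intact ccdB toxin gene, the empty vector has to be maintained in a CcdB-tolerant (ccdB Survival) strain.

The payload is a guide RNA array acceptor site driven by the CmYLCV promoter, a Pol II plant viral promoter that can transcribe a long polycistronic RNA. According to the record, a SapI-flanked ccdB cassette serves as the placeholder: digestion with the type IIS enzyme SapI releases ccdB so that multiple gRNA spacers, separated by Csy4 recognition sequences, can be assembled in its place. Plasmids that keep the toxin are counter-selected in ordinary strains. Csy4 endoribonuclease would then cleave the transcript into individual guides. The automated annotation finds a Streptococcus pyogenes Cas9 gRNA scaffold just upstream of the cassette, a partial ccdA sequence next to ccdB, and a short match to the PDK intron, which may be only a fragmentary similarity. It does not annotate the CmYLCV promoter, SapI sites or Csy4 sites, so these are known only from the catalogue fields.

The module deliberately has no terminator. Its array is meant to be fused to a second gRNA array carried in Module C, and the record states it works only with pMOD_C2200. This allows larger multiplexed guide sets to be expressed as one transcript for plant genome editing.
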