Features (pLannotate 1.2.2; 7 found; start..end, strand, type, name):
     80..668     +  rep_origin     ori: high-copy-number ColE1/pMB1/pBR322/pUC origin of replication
   1378..1453    +  misc_RNA       gRNA scaffold: guide RNA scaffold for the Streptococcus pyogenes CRISPR/Cas9 system
   1474..1539    +  intron         PDK intron (fragment): pdk; modified pyruvate orthophosphate dikinase intron from Flaveria trinervia 3.0
   1630..1788    +  CDS            ccdA (fragment): CCDA_ECO57 - Also known as H, letA. Experimental evidence at protein level: Swiss-Prot protein existence level 1. Antitoxin component of a type II toxin-antitoxin (TA) system which inhibits the post-segregational killing (PSK) of plasmid-free cells, also referred to as a plasmid addiction system. Binds to and blocks the activity of CcdB; will also remove bound CcdB protein from the CcdB-GyrA complex by forming a CcdA-CcdB complex, a process termed rejuvenation. Functions as a transcriptional corepressor for the ccdAB operon, repression also requires CcdB (By similarity). From Escherichia coli
   1793..2095    +  CDS            ccdB: CCDB_ECOLI - Also known as G, letB, letD. Experimental evidence at protein level: Swiss-Prot protein existence level 1. Toxic component of a type II toxin-antitoxin (TA) system, functioning in plasmid maintainence. Responsible for the post- segregational killing (PSK) of plasmid-free cells, also referred to as a plasmid addiction system. Half-life of over 2 hours. Cell killing by CcdB is accompanied by filamentation, defects in chromosome and plasmid segregation, defects in cell division, formation of anucleate cells, decreased DNA synthesis and plasmid loss. Interferes with the activity of DN
   2157..2257    +  promoter       AmpR promoter: bla
   2258..3118    +  CDS            AmpR: β-lactamase; bla; confers resistance to ampicillin, carbenicillin, and related antibiotics
>Addgene plasmid #91066 | pMOD_B2203 | addgene full sequence | sequence record 181864 | Addgene NGS Result
GCCTTGACGGCAAAATCCCTTAACGTGAGTTTTCGTTCCACTGAGCGTCAGACCCCGTAGAAAAGATCAA
AGGATCTTCTTGAGATCCTTTTTTTCTGCGCGTAATCTGCTGCTTGCAAACAAAAAAACCACCGCTACCA
GCGGTGGTTTGTTTGCCGGATCAAGAGCTACTAACTCTTTTTCCGAAGGTAACTGGCTTCAGCAGAGCGC
AGATACCAAATACTGTTCTTCTAGTGTAGCCGTAGTTAGGCCACCACTTCAAGAACTCTGTAGCACCGCC
TACATACCTCGCTCTGCTAATCCTGTTACCAGTGGCTGCTGCCAGTGGCGATAAGTCGTGTCTTACCGGG
TTGGACTCAAGACGATAGTTACCGGATAAGGCGCAGCGGTCGGGCTGAACGGGGGGTTCGTGCTCACAGC
CCAGCTTGGAGCGAACGACCTACACCGAACTGAGATACCTACAGCGTGAGCTATGAGAAAGCGCCACGCT
TCCCGAAGGGAGAAAGGCGGACAGGTATCCGGTAAGCGGCAGGGTCGGAACAGGAGAGCGCACGAGGGAG
CTTCCAGGGGGAAACGCCTGGTATCTTTATAGTCCTGTCGGGTTTCGCCACCTCTGACTTGAGCGTCGAT
TTTTGTGATGCTCGTCAGGGGGGCGGAGCCTATGGAAAAACGCCAGCAACGCGGCCTTTTTACGGTTCCT
GGCCTTTTGCTGGCCTTTTGCTCACATGTTCTTTCCTGCGTTATCCCCTGATTCTGTGGATAACCGTATT
ACCGCCTTTGAGTGAGCTGATACCGCTCGCCGCAGCCGAACGACCGAGCGCAGCGAGTCAGTGAGCGAGG
AAGCGGGAGAGCGCCCACCTGCCAGGGGACGGCGCGCCGAAGAGCTGGCAGACATACTGTCCCACAAATG
AAGATGGAATCTGTAAAAGAAAACGCGTGAAATAATGCGTCTGACAAAGGTTAGGTCGGCTGCCTTTAAT
CAATACCAAAGTGGTCCCTACCACGATGGAAAAACTGTGCAGTCGGTTTGGCTTTTTCTGACGAACAAAT
AAGATTCGTGGCCGACAGGTGGGGGTCCACCATGTGAAGGCATCTTCAGACTCCAATAATGGAGCAATGA
CGTAAGGGCTTACGAAATAAGTAAGGGTAGTTTGGGAAATGTCCACTCACCCGTCAGTCTATAAATACTT
AGCCCCTCCCTCATTGTTAAGGGAGCAAAATCTCAGAGAGATAGTCCTAGAGAGAGAAAGAGAGCAAGTA
GCCTAGAAGTAGTCAAGGCGGCGAAGTATTCAGGCACGTGGCCAGGAAGAAGAAAAGCCAAGACGACGAA
AACAGGTAAGAGCTAAGCTTCCTGCAGGTTCACTGCCGTATAGGCAGGTTTTAGAGCTAGAAATAGCAAG
TTAAAATAAGGCTAGTCCGTTATCAACTTGAAAAAGTGGCACCGAGTCGGTGCGTTCACTGCCGTATAGG
CAGAAGCCAGATAACAGTATGCGTATTTGCGCGCTGATTTTTGCGGTATAAGAATATATACTGATATGTA
TACCCGAAGTATGTCAAAAGGAGGTATGCTATGAAGCAGCGTATTACAGTGACAGTTGACAGCGACAGCT
ATCAGTTGCTCAAGGCATATATGATGTCAATATCTCCGGTCTGGTAAGCACAACCATGCAGAATGAAGCC
CGTCGTCTGCGTGCCGAACGCTGGAAAGCGGAAAATCAGGAAGGGATGGCTGAGGTCGCCCGGTTTATTG
AAATGAACGGCTCTTTTGCTGACGAGAACAGGGGCTGGTGAAATGCAGTTTAAGGTTTACACCTATAAAA
GAGAGAGCCGTTATCGTCTGTTTGTGGATGTACAGAGTGATATTATTGACACGCCCGGGCGACGGATGGT
GATCCCCCTGGCCAGTGCACGTCTGCTGTCAGATAAAGTCTCCCGTGAACTTTACCCGGTGGTGCATATC
GGGGATGAAAGCTGGCGCATGATGACCACCGATATGGCCAGTGTGCCGGTTTCCGTTATCGGGGAAGAAG
TGGCTGATCTCAGCCACCGCGAAAATGACATCAAAAACGCCATTAACCTGATGTTCTGGGGAATATAAGC
TCTTCAGTCCGCAGGTGCCTTAGGGTCAGGTGGCACTTTTCGGGGAAATGTGCGATGAACCCCTATTTGT
TTATTTTTCTAAATACATTCAAATATGTATCCGCTAATGAGACAATAACCCTGATAAATGCTTCAATTAT
ATTGAAAAAGGAAGAGTATGAGTATCCAACATTTCCGTGTCGCCCTTATTCCCTTTTTTGCGGCCTTCTG
CCTTCCTGTTTTTGCTCACCCAGAAACGCTGGTGAAAGTAAAAGATGCTGAAGATCAGTTGGGTGCCCGA
GTGGGTTACATTGAACTGGATCTCAACAGCGGCAAAATCTTAGAGAGTTTTCGCCCCGAAGAACGCTTCC
CAATGATGAGCACTTTCAAAGTTCTGCTATGTGGCGCGGTGTTATCCCGTATTGATGCTGGGCAAGAGCA
ACTCGGTCGCCGCATACACTATTCTCAGAATGACTTGGTTGAGTATTCACCAGTCACAGAAAAGCATCTT
ACGGATGGCATGACAGTAAGAGAATTATGTAGTGCTGCCATAACCATGAGTGATAACACTGCGGCCAACT
TACTTCTGACAACGATTGGAGGACCGAAGGAGCTAACCGCTTTTTTGCACAACATGGGGGATCATGTAAC
TCGCCTTGATCGTTGGGAACCGGAGCTGAATGAAGCCATACCAAACGACGAGCGTGACACCACGATGCCT
GTAGCAATGGCAACAACTCTCCGCAAACTATTAACTGGCGAACTACTTACTCTTGCTTCACGCCAGCAAC
TCATTGACTGGATGGAGGCGGACAAAGTTGCAGGACCACTTCTGCGCTCGGCACTTCCGGCTGGCTGGTT
TATTGCTGATAAATCTGGAGCCGGTGAGCGTGGCTCTCGCGGTATCATTGCAGCACTGGGGCCAGATGGT
AAGCCCTCCCGTATCGTAGTTATCTACACGACGGGGAGTCAGGCAACTATGGATGAACGAAATAGACAGA
TCGCTGAGATAGGTGCCTCACTGATTAAGCATTGGTAACTGTCAGACGAAGGGAAATAAATAGTAGCCCG
CCTGATGTGCGGGCTTTTTTTTGGTGGTGGTTACCAGTGTCGCTTAGCTACCGTAGGTCCTCTTAGGCGG
TCCGATTAGCGACATAGTCATCAAT
